>Addgene plasmid #195696 | pBEL1934 | addgene full sequence | sequence record 383659 | Addgene NGS Result
CATTCAGAGAAGAAACCAATTGTCCATATTGCATCAGACATTGCCGTCACTGCGTCTTTTACTGGCTCTT
CTCGCTAACCAAACCGGTAACCCCGCTTATTAAAAGCATTCTGTAACAAAGCGGGACCAAAGCCATGACA
AAAACGCGTAACAAAAGTGTCTATAATCACGGCAGAAAAGTCCACATTGATTATTTGCACGGCGTCACAC
TTTGCTATGCCATAGCATTTTTATCCATAAGATTAGCGGATCCTACCTGACGCTTTTTATCGCAACTCTC
TACTGTTTCTCCATACCCGTTTTTTTGGGCTAGCCGAAGGGTGAATTATGGAGCAGTCTGTGGCGAATTT
AGTCGATATGCGCGATGTCAGTTTTACGCGTGGCAATCGCTGCATCTTCGATAATATTTCCCTGACCGTG
CCGCGAGGGAAGATCACGGCGATCATGGGGCCATCGGGCATCGGTAAAACGACGCTACTCCGTCTGATTG
GCGGGCAAATCGCACCAGATCATGGTGAGATCCTTTTCGATGGTGAGAATATTCCGGCGATGTCTCGTTC
GCGCCTGTATACAGTGCGCAAACGGATGAGCATGTTATTTCAGTCCGGGGCGTTGTTCACTGATATGAAC
GTATTTGACAACGTCGCCTATCCACTGCGCGAACATACCCAACTTCCCGCGCCATTGTTGCATAGTACGG
TGATGATGAAGCTGGAGGCCGTGGGGCTGCGTGGAGCGGCTAAACTAATGCCTTCTGAACTTTCCGGTGG
GATGGCGCGGCGTGCAGCGCTGGCGCGTGCGATTGCGCTGGAGCCGGATCTCATCATGTTTGATGAACCT
TTTGTTGGGCAAGATCCCATCACCATGGGCGTACTGGTGAAGCTGATTTCTGAGCTGAACAGCGCGCTGG
GCGTGACTTGTGTGGTGGTTTCTCACGATGTGCCGGAAGTGTTAAGTATTGCGGATCACGCCTGGATCCT
GGCGGACAAAAAAATTGTCGCTCATGGCAGTGCCCAGGCGTTGCAGGCGAATCCTGATCCGCGCGTACGT
CAGTTTCTGGACGGGATAGCTGACGGGCCTGTTCCGTTCCGCTATCCTGCCGGCGATTATCACGCTGATC
TTTTACCAGGGAGTTAAGCCACTC
[780 nt withheld, positions 1145-1924]
TGAGTTCATGCAAACGAAAAAAAATGAAATTTGGGTGGGTATCTTTTTATTAGCAGCACTGCTGGCGGCG
CTGTTTGTTTGCCTGAAGGCGGCGAACGTGACGTCCATACGTACTGAACCGACCTACACGCTTTATGCGA
CGTTCGATAACATTGGCGGCCTGAAAGCGCGCTCTCCGGTCAGTATTGGTGGCGTTGTTGTGGGTCGGGT
GGCGGATATTACGCTGGACCCGAAAACCTATCTGCCGCGCGTAACGCTGGAAATTGAACAACGTTATAAC
CACATTCCAGATACCAGTTCGCTGAGCATTCGTACTTCCGGCCTGCTGGGGGAACAATATCTGGCATTAA
ACGTCGGTTTTGAAGACCCGGAAGCGGGGACTGCTATCCTGAAGGATGGCGATACAATTCAGGACACTAA
GTCTGCGATGGTGCTGGAAGATCTCATTGGTCAGTTCCTTTACGGTAGTAAAGGCGATGACAATAAGAAT
AGTGGCGATGCGCCAGCTGCTGCGCCAGGTAATAATGAAACCACTGAACCTGTGGGTACAACGAAATAAT
TTCAGGAGAACCGACGC
[633 nt withheld, positions 2502-3134]
TAATGAGCGAGTCACTGAGCTGGATGCAGACGGGTGACACGCTGGCGTTATCCGGAGAGCTGGATCAGGA
CGTTTTGCTACCGCTTTGGGAAATGCGTGAGGAAGCGGTGAAGGGGATTACCTGCATCGATCTTAGCCGT
GTCTCCCGCGTGGATACGGGGGGACTGGCACTGCTGCTCCATCTTATCGATCTGGCGAAAAAGCAGGGCA
ACAATGTGACGCTTCAGGGGGTAAACGACAAAGTGTATACCCTGGCGAAATTGTATAATTTGCCTGCTGA
TGTTCTGCCTCGTTAAGGTACCAAATTCCAGAAAAGAGACGCTGAAAAGCGTCTTTTTTCGTTTTGGTCC
TGGTCTGAGGAATGGTTGTAAGCTTGGCTGTTTTGGCGGATGAGAGAAGATTTTCAGCCTGATACAGATT
AAATCAGAACGCAGAAGCGGTCTGATAAAACAGAATTTGCCTGGCGGCAGTAGCGCGGTGGTCCCACCTG
ACCCCATGCCGAACTCAGAAGTGAAACGCCGTAGCGCCGATGGTAGTGTGGGGTCTCCCCATGCGAGAGT
AGGGAACTGCCAGGCATCAAATAAAACGAAAGGCTCAGTCGAAAGACTGGGCCTTTCGTTTTATCTGTTG
TTTGTCGGTGAACGCTCTCCTGAGTAGGACAAATCCGCCGGGAGCGGATTTGAACGTTGCGAAGCAACGG
CCCGGAGGGTGGCGGGCAGGACGCCCGCCATAAACTGCCAGGCATCAAATTAAGCAGAAGGCCATCCTGA
CGGATGGCCTTTTTGCGTTTCTACAAACTCTTTTGTTTATTTTTCTAAATACATTCAAATATGTATCCGC
TCATGAGACAATAACCCTGATAAATGCTTCAATAATATTGAAAAAGGAAGAGTATGAGTATTCAACATTT
CCGTGTCGCCCTTATTCCCTTTTTTGCGGCATTTTGCCTTCCTGTTTTTGCTCACCCAGAAACGCTGGTG
AAAGTAAAAGATGCTGAAGATCAGTTGGGTGCACGAGTGGGTTACATCGAACTGGATCTCAACAGCGGTA
AGATCCTTGAGAGTTTTCGCCCCGAAGAACGTTTTCCAATGATGAGCACTTTTAAAGTTCTGCTATGTGG
CGCGGTATTATCCCGTGTTGACGCCGGGCAAGAGCAACTCGGTCGCCGCATACACTATTCTCAGAATGAC
TTGGTTGAGTACTCACCAGTCACAGAAAAGCATCTTACGGATGGCATGACAGTAAGAGAATTATGCAGTG
CTGCCATAACCATGAGTGATAACACTGCGGCCAACTTACTTCTGACAACGATCGGAGGACCGAAGGAGCT
AACCGCTTTTTTGCACAACATGGGGGATCATGTAACTCGCCTTGATCGTTGGGAACCGGAGCTGAATGAA
GCCATACCAAACGACGAGCGTGACACCACGATGCCTGCAGCAATGGCAACAACGTTGCGCAAACTATTAA
CTGGCGAACTACTTACTCTAGCTTCCCGGCAACAATTAATAGACTGGATGGAGGCGGATAAAGTTGCAGG
ACCACTTCTGCGCTCGGCCCTTCCGGCTGGCTGGTTTATTGCTGATAAATCTGGAGCCGGTGAGCGTGGG
TCTCGCGGTATCATTGCAGCACTGGGGCCAGATGGTAAGCCCTCCCGTATCGTAGTTATCTACACGACGG
GGAGTCAGGCAACTATGGATGAACGAAATAGACAGATCGCTGAGATAGGTGCCTCACTGATTAAGCATTG
GTAACTGTCAGACCAAGTTTACTCATATATACTTTAGATTGATT
[125 nt withheld, positions 4929-5053]
C
[141 nt withheld, positions 5055-5195]
CCTTTGACGTTGGAGTCCACGTTCTTT
[37 nt withheld, positions 5223-5259]
ACCCTATCTCGGGCTATTCTTTTGATTTATAAGGGATTTTGCCGATTTCGGCCTATTGGTTAAAAAATGA
GCTGATTTAACAAAAATTTAACGCGAATTTTAACAAAATATTAACGTTTACAATTTAAAAGGATCTAGGT
GAAGATCCTTTTTGATAATCTCATGACCAAAATCCCTTAACGTGAGTTTTCGTTCCACTGAGCGTCAGAC
CCCGTAGAAAAGATCAAAGGATCTTCTTGAGATCCTTTTTTTCTGCGCGTAATCTGCTGCTTGCAAACAA
AAAAACCACCGCTACCAGCGGTGGTTTGTTTGCCGGATCAAGAGCTACCAACTCTTTTTCCGAAGGTAAC
TGGCTCAGCAGAGCGCAGATACCAAATACTGTCCTTCTAGTGTAGCCGTAGTTAGGCCACCACTTCAAGA
ACTCTGTAGCACCGCCTACATACCTCGCTCTGCTAATCCTGTTACCAGTGGCTGCTGCCAGTGGCGATAA
GTCGTGTCTTACCGGGTTGGACTCAAGACGATAGTTACCGGATAAGGCGCAGCGGTCGGGCTGAACGGGG
GGTTCGTGCACACAGCCCAGCTTGGAGCGAACGACCTACACCGAACTGAGATACCTACAGCGTGAGCTAT
GAGAAAGCGCCACGCTTCCCGAAGGGAGAAAGGCGGACAGGTATCCGGTAAGCGGCAGGGTCGGAACAGG
AGAGCGCACGAGGGAGCTTCCAGGGGGAAACGCCTGGTATCTTTATAGTCCTGTCGGGTTTCGCCACCTC
TGACTTGAGCGTCGATTTTTGTGATGCTCGTCAGGGGGGCGGAGCCTATGGAAAAACGCCAGCAACGCGG
CCTTTTTACGGTTCCTGGCCTTTTGCTGGCCTTTTGCTCACATGTTCTTTCCTGCGTTATCCCCTGATTC
TGTGGATAACCGTATTACCGCCTTTGAGTGAGCTGATACCGCTCGCCGCAGCCGAACGACCGAGCGCAGC
GAGTCAGTGAGCGAGGAAGCGGAAGAGCGCCTGATGCGGTATTTTCTCCTTACGCATCTGTGCGGTATTT
CACACCGCATAGGGTCATGGCTGCGCCCCGACACCCGCCAACACCCGCTGACGCGCCCTGACGGGCTTGT
CTGCTCCCGGCATCCGCTTACAGACAAGCTGTGACCGTCTCCGGGAGCTGCATGTGTCAGAGGTTTTCAC
CGTCATCACCGAAACGCGCGAGGCAGAAGGAGATGGCGCCCAACAGTCCCCCGGCCACGGGGCCTGCCAC
CATACCCACGCCGAAACAAGCGCTCATGAGCCCGAAGTGGCGAGCCCGATCTTCCCCATCGGTGATGTCG
GCGATATAGGCGCCAGCAACCGCACCTGTGGCGCCGGTGATGCCGGCCACGATGCGTCCGGCGTAGAGGA
TCTGCTCATGTTTGACAGCTTATCATCGATGCATAATGTGCCTGTCAAATGGACGAAGCAGGGATTCTGC
AAACCCTATGCTACTCCGTCAAGCCGTCAATTGTCTGATTCGTTACCAATTATGACAACTTGACGGCTAC
ATCATTCACTTTTTCTTCACAACCGGCACGGAACTCGCTCGGGCTGGCCCCGGTGCATTTTTTAAATACC
CGCGAGAAATAGAGTTGATCGTCAAAACCAACATTGCGACCGACGGTGGCGATAGGCATCCGGGTGGTGC
TCAAAAGCAGCTTCGCCTGGCTGATACGTTGGTCCTCGCGCCAGCTTAAGACGCTAATCCCTAACTGCTG
GCGGAAAAGATGTGACAGACGCGACGGCGACAAGCAAACATGCTGTGCGACGCTGGCGATATCAAAATTG
CTGTCTGCCAGGTGATCGCTGATGTACTGACAAGCCTCGCGTACCCGATTATCCATCGGTGGATGGAGCG
ACTCGTTAATCGCTTCCATGCGCCGCAGTAACAATTGCTCAAGCAGATTTATCGCCAGCAGCTCCGAATA
GCGCCCTTCCCCTTGCCCGGCGTTAATGATTTGCCCAAACAGGTCGCTGAAATGCGGCTGGTGCGCTTCA
TCCGGGCGAAAGAACCCCGTATTGGCAAATATTGACGGCCAGTTAAGCCATTCATGCCAGTAGGCGCGCG
GACGAAAGTAAACCCACTGGTGATACCATTCGCGAGCCTCCGGATGACGACCGTAGTGATGAATCTCTCC
TGGCGGGAACAGCAAAATATCACCCGGTCGGCAAACAAATTCTCGTCCCTGATTTTTCACCACCCCCTGA
CCGCGAATGGTGAGATTGAGAATATAACCTTTCATTCCCAGCGGTCGGTCGATAAAAAAATCGAGATAAC
CGTTGGCCTCAATCGGCGTTAAACCCGCCACCAGATGGGCATTAAACGAGTATCCCGGCAGCAGGGGATC
ATTTTGCGCTTCAGCCATACTTTTCATACTCCCGC
Features (pLannotate 1.2.2; 18 found; start..end, strand, type, name):
     10..294     +  promoter       araBAD promoter: araBAD; promoter of the L-arabinose operon of E. coli; the araC regulatory gene is transcribed in the opposite direction (Guzman et al., 1995)
    328..1134    +  CDS            mlaF: MLAF_ECOLI - Also known as yrbF. Experimental evidence at protein level: Swiss-Prot protein existence level 1. Part of the ABC transporter complex MlaFEDB, which is involved in a phospholipid transport pathway that maintains lipid asymmetry in the outer membrane by retrograde trafficking of phospholipids from the outer membrane to the inner membrane. Responsible for energy coupling to the transport system. From Escherichia coli (strain K12).
   1145..1924    +  CDS            mlaE (sequence withheld): MLAE_ECOLI - Also known as yrbE. Experimental evidence at protein level: Swiss-Prot protein existence level 1. Part of the ABC transporter complex MlaFEDB, which is involved in a phospholipid transport pathway that maintains lipid asymmetry in the outer membrane by retrograde trafficking of phospholipids from the outer membrane to the inner membrane. Probably responsible for the translocation of the substrate across the membrane. From Escherichia coli (strain K12).
   1932..2480    +  CDS            mlaD: MLAD_ECOLI - Also known as yrbD. Experimental evidence at protein level: Swiss-Prot protein existence level 1. Part of the ABC transporter complex MlaFEDB, which is involved in a phospholipid transport pathway that maintains lipid asymmetry in the outer membrane by retrograde trafficking of phospholipids from the outer membrane to the inner membrane (PubMed:19383799, PubMed:27529189). MlaD functions in substrate binding with strong affinity for phospholipids and modulates ATP hydrolytic activity of the complex (PubMed:27529189). From Escherichia coli (strain K12).
   2502..3134    +  CDS            mlaC (sequence withheld): MLAC_ECOLI - Also known as yrbC. Experimental evidence at protein level: Swiss-Prot protein existence level 1. Involved in a phospholipid transport pathway that maintains lipid asymmetry in the outer membrane by retrograde trafficking of phospholipids from the outer membrane to the inner membrane. May transfer phospholipid across the periplasmic space and deliver it to the MlaFEDB complex at the inner membrane. From Escherichia coli (strain K12).
   3137..3427    +  CDS            mlaB: MLAB_ECOLI - Also known as yrbB. Experimental evidence at protein level: Swiss-Prot protein existence level 1. Part of the ABC transporter complex MlaFEDB, which is involved in a phospholipid transport pathway that maintains lipid asymmetry in the outer membrane by retrograde trafficking of phospholipids from the outer membrane to the inner membrane (PubMed:19383799, PubMed:27529189). MlaB plays critical roles in both the assembly and activity of the complex. May act by modulating MlaF structure and stability (PubMed:27529189). From Escherichia coli (strain K12).
   3593..3708    +  ncRNA          5S rRNA: Accession: RF00001 - 5S ribosomal RNA
   3712..3798    +  terminator     rrnB T1 terminator: Escherichia coli rrnB; transcription terminator T1 from the E. coli rrnB gene
   3890..3917    +  terminator     rrnB T2 terminator: transcription terminator T2 from the E. coli rrnB gene
   3936..4027    +  promoter       AmpR promoter: bla
   4028..4888    +  CDS            AmpR: β-lactamase; bla; confers resistance to ampicillin, carbenicillin, and related antibiotics
   4930..5310    +  rep_origin     M13 ori (sequence partly withheld): M13 bacteriophage origin of replication; arrow indicates direction of (+) strand synthesis
   5496..6083    +  rep_origin     ori: high-copy-number ColE1/pMB1/pBR322/pUC origin of replication
   6269..6320    -  misc_feature   bom (fragment): basis of mobility region from pBR322
   6436..6475    -  CDS            rop (fragment): Rop protein, which maintains plasmids at low copy number; rop
   6476..6661    -  CDS            TcR (fragment): tetracycline efflux protein; tet; confers resistance to tetracycline
   6671..6689    +  promoter       tet promoter (fragment): E. coli promoter for tetracycline efflux protein gene
   6779..7657    -  CDS            araC: L-arabinose regulatory protein; araC
