[The description below was written by a language model from this plasmid's Addgene catalogue record and pLannotate feature annotations shown in this document.]
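Description:
pBEL1934 is a bacterial expression plasmid built on the pBAD-His backbone that carries the E. coli mlaFEDCB operon with a single point substitution, L123A, in MlaD. It is about 7.7 kb, replicates in E. coli from a high-copy ColE1/pMB1-type origin, and is selected with ampicillin through the β-lactamase gene driven by its own promoter. An M13 phage origin is also present, along with nonfunctional fragments of bom, rop, the tetracycline resistance gene and the tet promoter, which are remnants of the pBR322-derived backbone.

The five genes mlaF, mlaE, mlaD, mlaC and mlaB are arranged in tandem in the same orientation as a single transcription unit downstream of the araBAD promoter. The divergently oriented araC gene supplies the regulator that makes this promoter responsive to L-arabinose. Transcription ends at the rrnB T1 and T2 terminators, which are preceded by a 5S rRNA segment from the rrnB region. Although the backbone name implies a histidine tag, no tag is annotated in the feature table. The encoded proteins form the Mla phospholipid transport system. MlaFEDB is an inner-membrane ABC transporter complex in which MlaF couples energy, MlaE is the probable translocating subunit, MlaD binds phospholipid, and MlaB supports assembly and activity, while MlaC is thought to shuttle lipid across the periplasm.

The stated purpose is complementation. The plasmid supplies the whole operon with the MlaD L123A variant so that the effect of this mutation on Mla function can be tested, as part of a study probing protein-protein interactions in the Mla pathway. The record does not specify the recipient strain.
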