Addgene plasmid #195696: pBEL1934
Purpose: Complementation of MlaF-MlaE-MlaD(L123A)-MlaC-MlaB
Depositing lab: Gira Bhabha & Damian Ekiert. Depositing organization: NYU Grossman School of Medicine. Publication: Protein-protein interactions in the Mla lipid transport system probed by computational structure prediction and deep mutational scanning. MacRae MR, Puvanendran D, Haase MAB, Coudray N, Kolich L, Lam C, Baek M, Bhabha G, Ekiert DC. J Biol Chem. 2023 Apr 24:104744. doi: 10.1016/j.jbc.2023.104744. PubMed 37100290.
Backbone
  Vector backbone: pBAD-His
  Vector type: Bacterial Expression
Growth in bacteria
  Bacterial resistance: Ampicillin, 100 μg/mL
  Growth temperature: 37°C
  Growth strain: DH5alpha
  Copy number: High Copy
Gene/Insert
  Gene/Insert name: MlaFEDCB
  Species: E. coli
  Mutation: MlaF-MlaE-MlaD(L123A)-MlaC-MlaB
  Cloning method: Gibson Cloning
Terms and licenses: Academic/Nonprofit Terms; Industry Terms: Not Available to Industry
Depositor comments: Please visit https://www.biorxiv.org/content/10.1101/2022.12.09.519820v1 for bioRxiv preprint.
How to cite: pBEL1934 was a gift from Gira Bhabha & Damian Ekiert (Addgene plasmid # 195696 ; http://n2t.net/addgene:195696 ; RRID:Addgene_195696)
